Addgene plasmid #69253: pSR28
Purpose: phlh-8::CRE for integration on ttTi14024, Chr X
Depositing lab: Sander van den Heuvel. Depositing organization: Utrecht University. Publication: G1/S Inhibitors and the SWI/SNF Complex Control Cell-Cycle Exit during Muscle Differentiation. Ruijtenberg S, van den Heuvel S. Cell. 2015 Jul 16;162(2):300-13. doi: 10.1016/j.cell.2015.06.013. Epub 2015 Jul 2. PubMed 26144318.
Backbone
  Vector backbone: pCFJ355
  Backbone manufacturer: Erik Jorgensen
  Backbone size w/o insert (bp): 8941
  Total vector size (bp): 10987
  Vector type: Worm Expression, Cre/Lox ; MosSCI
Growth in bacteria
  Bacterial resistance: Ampicillin, 100 μg/mL
  Growth temperature: 37°C
  Growth strain: DH5alpha
  Copy number: High Copy
Gene/Insert
  Gene/Insert name: Cre recombinase (alt name: Cre recombinase)
  Species: C. elegans (nematode)
  Insert size (bp): 1134
  Mutation: codon-optimzed index 1.0
  Promoter: hlh-8
  Cloning method: Gibson Cloning
  Sequencing primers: 5′ M13 forward; 3′ N/A
Terms and licenses: Academic/Nonprofit Terms; Industry Terms: Not Available to Industry
How to cite: pSR28 was a gift from Sander van den Heuvel (Addgene plasmid # 69253 ; http://n2t.net/addgene:69253 ; RRID:Addgene_69253)
