[The description below was written by a language model from this plasmid's Addgene catalogue record and pLannotate feature annotations shown in this document.]
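Description:
pSR28 is a C. elegans MosSCI (Mos1-mediated single-copy insertion) targeting plasmid built on the pCFJ355 backbone. It is designed to place a Cre recombinase transgene as a single copy at the ttTi14024 Mos1 site on chromosome X. In bacteria the 10,987 bp plasmid is maintained at high copy through a ColE1/pUC-type origin and selected with ampicillin via the β-lactamase gene and its native promoter. The annotated unc-119 coding sequence is the standard worm selection marker in this vector family, rescuing the movement defect of unc-119 mutants so that transgenic animals can be recognised. The genomic homology arms that direct integration at the Mos1 site are not individually annotated in the feature table, but presumably lie in the unannotated stretches on either side of the cargo.

The payload is a Cre coding sequence codon-optimised for C. elegans. An EGL-13 nuclear localization signal lies immediately upstream of it, and the tbb-2 terminator follows it. According to the record, expression is driven by the hlh-8 promoter. This promoter is not annotated as a feature, though the unannotated region upstream of the NLS is a plausible location for it. Residual Gateway attB4, attB1 and attB2 sites remain from the backbone's cloning architecture, although the insert itself was assembled by Gibson cloning. The short hits to P element, Rac1, rop, bom and lacZα are fragmentary and probably reflect backbone remnants or chance matches.

The construct supplies stable, lineage-restricted Cre activity from the hlh-8 regulatory region. This allows tissue-specific recombination of loxP-flanked alleles or reporters. The associated study examined the control of cell-cycle exit during muscle differentiation.
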