Features (pLannotate 1.2.2; 16 found; start..end, strand, type, name):
     15..35      +  protein_bind   attB4: mutant version of attB; core recombination site for the Gateway® BP reaction BP Clonase™
   1795..1819    +  protein_bind   attB1: mutant version of attB; recombination site for the Gateway® BP reaction BP Clonase™
   2677..2694    -  misc_feature   P element 5' end (fragment): No description available
   2805..3647    +  CDS            unc-119: UN119_CAEEL - Experimental evidence at protein level: Swiss-Prot protein existence level 1. Myristoyl-binding protein that acts as a cargo adapter: specifically binds the myristoyl moiety of a subset of N-terminally myristoylated proteins and is required for their localization. Plays a key role in ciliary membrane localization of proteins. Required for the establishment or function of the nervous system. From Caenorhabditis elegans.
   3916..3933    -  CDS            lacZα (fragment): LacZα fragment of β-galactosidase; lacZ fragment
   4583..4657    +  CDS            EGL-13 NLS: nuclear localization signal from the C. elegans EGL-13 transcription factor (Lyssenko et al., 2007)
   4664..5794    +  CDS            cre: RECR_BPP1 - Experimental evidence at protein level: Swiss-Prot protein existence level 1. Catalyzes site-specific recombination between two 34-base- pair LOXP sites. Its role is to maintain the phage genome as a monomeric unit-copy plasmid in the lysogenic state. From Escherichia phage P1 (Bacteriophage P1).
   5811..6134    +  terminator     tbb-2 terminator: tbb-2; transcription terminator for the C. elegans tubulin beta-2 gene
   6198..6222    -  protein_bind   attB2: mutant version of attB; recombination site for the Gateway® BP reaction BP Clonase™
   7099..7116    -  CDS            Rac1 (fragment): human Rac family small GTPase 1
   8809..9397    -  rep_origin     ori: high-copy-number ColE1/pMB1/pBR322/pUC origin of replication
   9568..10428   -  CDS            AmpR: β-lactamase; bla; confers resistance to ampicillin, carbenicillin, and related antibiotics
  10429..10533   -  promoter       AmpR promoter: bla
  10628..10663   +  CDS            rop (fragment): Rop protein, which maintains plasmids at low copy number; rop
  10765..10864   +  misc_feature   bom (fragment): basis of mobility region from pBR322
  10870..10987   -  CDS            lacZα (fragment): LacZα fragment of β-galactosidase; lacZ fragment
>Addgene plasmid #69253 | pSR28 | depositor full sequence | sequence record 122061 | pSR28 sequence 10987 bps
ATCCGCCAAGCTATCAACTTTGTATAGAAAAGTTGATGCTTTTACATCTCCATCCTAGCTCACTTGTCAT
ACTATTACCGTTCCCATAGTAATTGTACAATGCCCCCGTTTTATCAAGCATTTCTTTTTTTTTTTTGAGA
ATTTTTAAATTAATCAATATCCCGAGTTCTTCCACCTTTTGAGCAAGTCTCGTTGAGGATTGCATTGGTC
CCAGCGCTAACTAGGCGTCAATTCATCCACCTCTCCATTCTCTCTCCCGTTCCAACTGTGTTTTTCTTTG
TCAGCGGCGAATTTTCCACAACCAATCGAGTCCTATTTCTCTTTTTTTCCCCCACCTCCCAATAATTTTA
TTTGCATGTTTTATAAACTCACTTTGTTCAATAATTTATTGATTTTATTTTTTCTATGATTTGAAACTTT
ACATTTTTCCTACTCTTCTATAGCAATACTTTGTCACTTACAATAACCCCCCCCCCCCAGTCTGCCTATA
TTTATTTAGATGTTCTTTATGGCCACCCAATGTATAAACTCTTTTAGTGCATTTGTAGGTTCTTTCTTCA
TCCCACCCAATTCCCCCTCCACCACAAATCCCAGTTTTGATTATTTTAAGCCCATATTTATAAGAAGTAA
ATATATTTATAGATTTTTCTTAGATTATAAGCTCTTCTAGGTTTTCCCTCGTTGAGAAGAATGATCTGAA
AAAGCCTAAATTATAGATTTTTGAAACGTATTGTGTAGAATTTGTATTTATTCGTGAAAGTGGAATAAAG
TTAAAACGGAAAAATGTAGTATTAGTTTTGTGCAAAACATTGGCCCTATAAATGTAGATGTAGGAAAGTC
TGTTTATTCTTGGAAAAATCCCTAATTTTTGTGAAATTGTTTGGTTTGCAGCGGTCGGAAGCAATCTTGA
AAATAATTATCATTTGTAATCACATTTTGGTAATTTATTACGTTTATTTTCTTCATTGATTGGTAGGTAT
ATGTTTTCTTTCGAAAGATGAACAAATGATAGTGAATTGGTGCACCTATAAACGGAAAATATACCTTAAA
CAATTAATGGTTAAAAAATCCACAATGAAGAAAAGATATTAGAAAATTCCGGTTGCTAAGACATTGAAAA
AAACTTGAAAAAAGACTTTGAAAACTTGACAAAATTTGGCACTTTTGAAAAGAACCCATTTAAAACTTAA
AGCATGTACTAAAACGAGAACTTTATTTGAAAATTATTATATGTGTATTGCTGCGCTTGTACATTTAAAA
AAAGGAACCTTTTCAATTGATACTTAAAACAAATAGAAGTTTTTTAATCCATATCCTCAAGCTTCGCAGA
TAAACCCTCAATATGCCAAACTCTAATAAGTAGCAATGTAACATGTTTTTGGCGCTGGTGAGTAGGTACT
AAAAATTTAATAAATGTTTCCGATTTAAAATTTTAGATCTCGTCAGAATCGTTGTCAACGCAGAACTACA
ATTCTGGCATACTTTTGTTATAACGATATCAAATACCAAAGAACTCGTCGAAATTGCATACTTGTTGATG
GAACCATCCGTTCAACTGAACGCCAGCCAGTTTATTACTTAAATGAAAACTAATTTTTCAATTGATGACG
GTTAGTGACTTTAGGTTTCATTTGATCAGCGTAGTTGCTGACACTTAATGGTTCGGGAACATAAAAGAAC
ATGTCGAACACGTACATGACGACTGCTTAAAAGTTGAAAATTTCCCATATCCGTTTCTCATTTTATGTAG
TCTCTTTCAGTGTGGCTACTAACGATTTTGCAATTTTACATTATACAAGTTTGTACAAAAAAGCAGGCTT
GAGCCAATTTATCCAAGTCCTTGTAAAAAGTATTCGAAAATTGTTAACGGATAAAATGTTTATTATAATA
TCAAAAACAATTTGTCAGTTGACCACTTTTTGATATATTTGACAGAAACCGGGATGAATTGGCTCAAAGT
TAGGGCGCCCTTCTATTACAGGGTTTCTGATAACAAACCGGTTATTAACTCCCAACAAGGGATGATTTCA
ATTCATCATGCTCAAATTGACCCAAATTAAGTTACATGACAAATTCATCGCCCTTTTCAACTCTTCTTGG
CTCATCATCTGTTATTCTGTTCCTATTCTGTCTGCACCCTATACCCCTTTGCATACTCTCTCGTCATTCC
TTTCTTGGATAGTGTCTTCTTCTCCCCAGCTCTGCTACTTCTATGACTTGCGCCCGCTGCTTTTCCGCTC
GTTCCTCTCCTCTCTGACGTCTTCTTCTGCTTCTTTTCTCCTTCCTTTTTCCCTTCTCAATCTTCCTCTT
TTTCCCATTTCTGTCAATCATTCGAAGAAGAAGAAGAAGAAGACCCTCATTCATTTCATTTTTTTTTCTG
TCGGTGTGTGCTGCTCGGTTAAGAGTGAGCTCTCTATTCCACGTCTTCTTCTTTTTCTTCTTCGATTCGA
ATCAATCACTCCACCAAAACGCATTCGTTTTTGGGATTCACCCCGCGGTTCGCAATAGGTTTCTTTTTCA
AATTATTAGCGTTATAAATAGAAAAATGGTGGAGTTTCAATAAAAATGATAATTTACAAAGTGTATTTTG
ATTACATGTACTCAAAAAGGTTGAAATTTTTCATACCAGTTTTCCGGAAATCCATCTGATATCATTATCG
TATTTTTCTTTTTAAAAATGTTTTCAAAAAAAAACAAAATATAGCTGGTTATTTGGCACCCTCTAATTAC
CATTTTCCTGTCACACCACACTCTTTTCCTTCTTCCACTTCTTTCCGTTTTCAGCCGCTTCCAACCAAAC
CGATATGAAAGCCGAGCAACAACGATCGATTCCACCCGGCTCGGCGACCTTCCCGTCGCAGGTGAGACTC
AGAAAACTAGAGAAACCGCTCAACTAACTCTTGATATCCGATTTCATTCTTTTCTCTTTTCTTTTTGTTG
AACTTTTCCATATTTCCAGATGCCACGGCCACCACCAAGCACCGAACAAGGAATCACAACGGAATCGGAG
CTTGCGAAGAAAGCTCAAATCACTCCGAACGACGTTTTAGCACTTCCGGGAATCACTCAAGGTATCTTGC
TCCCTTTGGATTTCAGTTTAAAACATAAATTTAGGATTCTTATGCTCCCCATCTGCGAACATCTATAACA
TCGAGTTCACCAAGTTCCAAATCCGTGATCTGGACACTGAGCAAGTGCTTTTCGAGATCGCCAAACCGGA
GAACGATCAGGAGAATGATGAGTCGCCACAGGAGTCGGCAAGATACGTGCGTTATAGATTTGCTCCAAAC
TTTTTGAAACTCAAAACGGTCGGAGCAACTGTGGAATTCAAAGTAGGAGACATCCCAATCCATCATTTCC
GAATGATCGAACGTCACTTCTTCAAAGATCGCCTTCTGAAGTGTTTTGACTTTGAATTCGGATTCTGTAT
TCCGAATTCACGAAACAACTGTGAACATATCTATGAGTTCCCTCAACTCTCTCAACAACTCAGTGAGTCA
TTATTCTAAAAAGTACAATTCAAAAGACTAATCTCTTTTTCAGTGGACGACATGATCAACAATCCAAACG
AGACTCGTTCTGACAGCTTCTATTTCGTCGATAACAAACTCGTCATGCACAACAAAGCCGACTACTCATA
TGATGCATAAATATTTAATACAAAAATGTTCTGGATAATTATTCTGTCGAATAGAAAAAAAACTCCAAAT
GTGATTAAATTCCAATAATTCCTGTCTAGTTTGTTCCTTCCCCTTCCCCTTCTCATGTTCAATGCATTCC
TAAGCTTTTCAGTTCCCCCCTTGTTTCTATATTTTTTCGCTGTCCTGTCACACTCGCTAAAAACACTAAT
CACACGGAAATCTGTTTTCAATAAAAACTCCAACTTTAACTCATTTTCAATTTCAACTGCACGGGTGTAA
AACGACGGCCAGTCCGTAATACGACTCACTTAAGGCCTTGACTAGAGGGTACCAGAGCTCACCTAGGTAT
CTAGAGATGTGAAGTTTCAATTCAGTAAGTACAACTTTAAAATTGGGCTGCAAGATTTCTTCTTAAATTT
TCAACAGTTTCAAAACACTGAAATCATGCTGAACTATGGTTAGAGACTCGACAACTTTCCTAAATTTTGG
AGCAGTTTCAATGGTTTTCGAATGTATACTACATTTGTACCATTTTATGTGTTAGTGTAGGTTGCTTTGC
TTCTACCTTCACTCTCAAATTCTTTTTTCCGCGGTAATTTTTCAACTATCGAAACAAAGAAGAAGTCATG
AATAACTGTCCGCATAGAGTTCTCACCCGTCCCCTTTCTTTTCACCGAGCAGTCACGAGAGAAAGAAGAA
GAAGCGGACCGCTGCAGAGATTCTTCGTAGCGGAGCCCCGCCCATCCTCTGTTACGCATATGTTTGGATC
TCATTTCTTCCACTCATTAACGTTCCAGGTATGTTTTTTTTGTTGATTTTTTAATGTGTTACTTTTCATA
TGTTTATTACTTGAACTGACCGATTTCAAATATGATTTTCACAGTTAATTAATTAAAATGGATTACAAGG
ATCACGATGGAGACTACAAGGACCACGATGGAATGTCCCGTCGTCGTAAGGCCAACCCAACCAAGCTCTC
CGAGAACGCCAAGAAGCTCGCCAAGGAGGTCGAGAACGGAGGAATGTCCAACCTCCTCACCGTCCACCAA
AACCTCCCAGCCCTCCCAGTCGACGCCACCTCCGACGAGGTCCGTAAGAACCTCATGGACATGTTCCGTG
ACCGTCAAGCCTTCTCCGAGCACACCTGGAAGATGCTCCTCTCCGTCTGCCGTTCCTGGGCCGCCTGGTG
CAAGCTCAACAACCGTAAGTGGTTCCCAGCCGAGCCAGAGGACGTCCGTGACTACCTCCTCTACCTCCAA
GCCCGTGGACTCGCCGTCAAGACCATCCAACAACACCTCGGACAACTCAACATGCTCCACCGTCGTTCCG
GACTCCCACGTCCATCCGACTCCAACGCCGTCTCCCTCGTCATGCGTCGTATCCGTAAGGTAAGTTTAAA
CATATATATACTAACTAACCCTGATTATTTAAATTTTCAGGAGAACGTCGACGCCGGAGAGCGTGCCAAG
CAAGCCCTCGCCTTCGAGCGTACCGACTTCGACCAAGTCCGTTCCCTCATGGAGAACTCCGACCGTTGCC
AAGACATCCGTAACCTCGCCTTCCTCGGAATCGCCTACAACACCCTCCTCCGTATCGCCGAGATCGCCCG
TATCCGTGTCAAGGACATCTCCCGTACCGACGGAGGACGTATGCTCATCCACATCGGACGTACCAAGACC
CTCGTCTCCACCGCCGGAGTCGAGAAGGCCCTCTCCCTCGGAGTCACCAAGCTCGTCGAGCGTTGGATCT
CCGTCTCCGGAGTCGCCGACGACCCAAACAACTACCTCTTCTGCCGTGTCCGTAAGGTAAGTTTAAACAG
TTCGGTACTAACTAACCATACATATTTAAATTTTCAGAACGGAGTCGCCGCCCCATCCGCCACCTCCCAA
CTCTCCACCCGTGCCCTTGAGGGAATCTTCGAGGCCACCCACCGTCTCATCTACGGAGCCAAGGACGACT
CCGGACAACGTTACCTCGCCTGGTCCGGACACTCCGCCCGTGTCGGAGCCGCCCGTGACATGGCCCGTGC
CGGAGTCTCCATCCCAGAGATCATGCAAGCCGGAGGATGGACCAACGTCAACATCGTTATGAACTACATC
CGTAACCTCGACTCCGAGACCGGAGCTATGGTCCGTCTCCTTGAGGACGGAGACTAAGCGGCCGCGATAA
ATGCAAAATCCTTTCAAGCATTCCCTTCTTCTCTATCACTCTTCTTTCTTTTTGTCAAAAAATTCTCTCG
CTAATTTATTTGCTTTTTTAATGTTATTATTTTATGACTTTTTATAGTCACTGAAAAGTTTGCATCTGAG
TGAAGTGAATGCTATCAAAATGTGATTCTGTCTGATGTACTTTCACAATCTCTCTTCAATTCCATTTTGA
AGTGCTTTAAACCCGAAAGGTTGAGAAAAATGCGAGCGCTCAAATATTTGTATTGTGTTCGTTGAGTGAC
CCAACAAAAAGAGGAAACTTTATTGTGCCGCCAAGAAAAAAGTCTCAACTAGTGAGTCGTATTACGTAGC
TTGGCGTAATCATGGTCATAGCTGTTTCCTGCCCGTGACCCAGCTTTCTTGTACAAAGTGGTTTGTTTGT
GAGTTTCAGGAAACTTGTGAATTCGTTCAAACCCTTCAGAATCAGAATAAAAAATGGTGCTTTGTATTTC
TTAAATTTTAATAACTTTTTCACGAGCACTACATTTTAAAATTTTGTAGAAGTTGTCTGTTTGCACCCAT
TTAATTTCAAATGTGTCATAAGTCAACAACTGGCACGTTGAGTATACATAGAAAAGAATGATTTTACCTT
TTAATATTTTTTTTGTTATAAAAGCTTGCAACATTTTTATTACCTCTATGGATAAAAAACGAAGGCTAGG
AGAAAGAATCTAAAAACTCGGATTAGTTTTTGGATACAAAACAGAAGATTAGAATATTTCCCTTCACGAA
TTTTGAGGGTAAAACAATTTTACCGAAGTTTTCAAAGGTTTTTGTTCAAGATTCCATTCATTTTTTTTGA
AATACTTCATACACGTGGTGTCAGGTTGTTACGGTTTGACTTACAAATTTTGCCCAAAAAATGAGACGTC
AGCACGTTTTTAGCCATTTAAATCAGTTAAGAACTCTGTGTCTCAACTCCCGCATTTTTTGTAGATATTT
GTAGATCAAACCGAAATGAGACACTCTGACACCACGAGTTCATATTGTGAAACTCTCTTGAATACTTATC
ACTGTGCCAACCCATGTCACACTTTTAAATACATTGAACAGTATAAAAAACTCAGGTCAAAAGTAACATT
TGATTGATCCCCCCCATTTCCTTCTGAACTTTGCTTCTCCTGTTTTTGCGTCGTTTCGCCATCATCATTA
AAGTGACTCTTGGACTTGAGACTCTAGTTGCTTATCGATTGGTGATTGAAAAAGTAGGAGAAACGAATCT
TTTCATCTACTCCTCTTCTGCACCCGCCTTCTCTTCCTCTTCTTCATCCAGCAGTGCCATTTCTCTTCGG
CAGCAAGAATGGTGTGTAAAGTGATGACGGCGCAGTTTCTTCTGGCACAGGAGTAGCACAGCACAACCTC
AGCAGTAGTTGGAGCAACCCAGCAGCAGCATATTTTCGATACTCATCGAGCACTTGCCGTTGTGTTGTGT
CATCCGCCAACAAATCAGCAAACAACGTTTTTTATCCCGATCATTATTTTTTTTCCTCGCTCTGGGTTGG
ACTTGTCTATGTTTCAATTTTTATTACAAAAATAATGGAAGAAAAACATTTGTTTGAAAATTTTAATCCC
TACTTTAAAGTTATATTATATATAGAAAATAAGTCTAAAAAATGTTTTATTATTTTTTTAAATTTTATTT
AAAATTTTGAAAAAAATTTCGTATGGCTGATGTCCCAGACCCATCATTTTTTGTAGTTTTCTGTTTTTCT
GAAAATTTAAATGACCTTCTCCGGTTTTTCTAAGATGACGTCACATTTCAAAAACCCATTGAAACTAATT
TTCAGAAAACGGAAAACTCAATAAAACTAAGCGTGAAATGGAAAAAAAATCATTTAAAAAGTTAGAAAAA
TTTAAAAAAAAGATTTCAATTCTACTCGGCCATTGCGATGAATTTTTTATCAATTAACGCTAAATCTGTA
AAAATTAGATTAAAAACCAAATAATAAAGAAACATACAAGGAATTTCAATTTTAAAAATTGTGTCATCAA
ACTTTTTGAGAAACTTCAGTATTAATTTAATTTCATGGAATGCGGTTTTTTCTCTAACTTTTTAACAAAA
CTAGGTAGATTAAAAAATTTAAACAAGACCATATATAAGCTACTGTTTCAAATCTACCTCTGTATGTATG
TACAACAACTCCTTCAAAGTGAACGTATTTGCGAAAAATGGGCTCATCACAGAAGCTCATCATTTTTTAC
AACATTGTATTATAAACTTGCCAGTGCGTAGCCAGCATTTTATTTAACTTTCTATGAATTTTTGATATTT
TTTGAAAAAGATTTTCTCACATGGTTCTCAATTGAACACTAAAACATAATCTAAAAACTACGAATTTTGA
GTTTAAAGTTTTTCAGTTTTAAAGGTGGAGTAGCGCCAGTAGGGATTTAGTCTAAGTACAATTATAATGA
CCTAAAACAACCAAATATCATAACAAAACACTCCGAAAATTTTCAGATTTTTTCATAATTTCGGAGCTTT
GGCAAATTGCCAAATTTTGAAAAATATGAGCTTTTGAGGAAATCCAAAGCAATGTCGCATGTTCCGACCC
TTACAATGTTTCAATACAAGTAATCAAAACAAAATTAAAATATAAAAAATGTAGAAAAAAATGTTTTTTT
TGGTCGTCTTCCAAAATTATGAGTGGCAAAAACTGAGTAATTGTCATTTTTTGACAGGAAATAAAAAAAA
TTCAAAAATTTTTTGAAAATTTTTATTATGATATTTGAATATTTTAGGACCAAAGGAGTGGTTTTTAACA
GTTTCCCCACATGCGCTACTCAACCTTTAAACTTCATCCCCCAACTTTATTATACATAGTTGATAATTCG
ATGGTATCAGCTCACTCAAAGGCGGTAATACGGTTATCCACAGAATCAGGGGATAACGCAGGAAAGAACA
TGTGAGCAAAAGGCCAGCAAAAGACCAGGAACCGTAAAAAGGCCGCGTTGCTGGCGTTTTTCCATAGGCT
CCGCCCCCCTGACGAGCATCACAAAAATCGACGCTCAAGTCAGAGGTGGCGAAACCCGACAGGACTATAA
AGATACCAGGCGTTTCCCCCTGGAAGCTCCCTCGTGCGCTCTCCTGTTCCGACCCTGCCGCTTACCGGAT
ACCTGTCCGCCTTTCTCCCTTCGGGAAGCGTGGCGCTTTCTCATAGCTCACGCTGTAGGTATCTCAGTTC
GGTGTAGGTCGTTCGCTCCAAGCTGGGCTGTGTGCACGAACCCCCCGTTCAGCCCGACCGCTGCGCCTTA
TCCGGTAACTATCGTCTTGAGTCCAACCCGGTAAGACACGACTTATCGCCACTGGCAGCAGCCACTGGTA
ACAGGATTAGCAGAGCGAGGTATGTAGGCGGTGCTACAGAGTTCTTGAAGTGGTGGCCTAACTACGGCTA
CACTAGAAGGACAGTATTTGGTATCTGCGCTCTGCTGAAGCCAGTTACCTTCGGAAAAAGAGTTGGTAGC
TCTTGATCCGGCAAACAAACCACCGCTGGTAGCGGTGGTTTTTTTGTTTGCAAGCAGCAGATTACGCGCA
GAAAAAAAGGATCTCAAGAAGATCCTTTGATCTTTTCTACGGGGTCTGACGCTCAGTGGAACGAAAACTC
ACGTTAAGGGATTTTGGTCATGAGATTATCAAAAAGGATCTTCACCTAGATCCTTTTAAATTAAAAATGA
AGTTTTAAATCAATCTAAAGTATATATGAGTAAACTTGGTCTGACAGTTACCAATGCTTAATCAGTGAGG
CACCTATCTCAGCGATCTGTCTATTTCGTTCATCCATAGTTGCCTGACTCCCCGTCGTGTAGATAACTAC
GATACGGGAGGGCTTACCATCTGGCCCCAGTGCTGCAATGATACCGCGAGACCCACGCTCACCGGCTCCA
GATTTATCAGCAATAAACCAGCCAGCCGGAAGGGCCGAGCGCAGAAGTGGTCCTGCAACTTTATCCGCCT
CCATCCAGTCTATTAATTGTTGCCGGGAAGCTAGAGTAAGTAGTTCGCCAGTTAATAGTTTGCGCAACGT
TGTTGCCATTGCTACAGGCATCGTGGTGTCACGCTCGTCGTTTGGTATGGCTTCATTCAGCTCCGGTTCC
CAACGATCAAGGCGAGTTACATGATCCCCCATGTTGTGCAAAAAAGCGGTTAGCTCCTTCGGTCCTCCGA
TCGTTGTCAGAAGTAAGTTGGCCGCAGTGTTATCACTCATGGTTATGGCAGCACTGCATAATTCTCTTAC
TGTCATGCCATCCGTAAGATGCTTTTCTGTGACTGGTGAGTACTCAACCAAGTCATTCTGAGAATAGTGT
ATGCGGCGACCGAGTTGCTCTTGCCCGGCGTCAATACGGGATAATACCGCGCCACATAGCAGAACTTTAA
AAGTGCTCATCATTGGAAAACGTTCTTCGGGGCGAAAACTCTCAAGGATCTTACCGCTGTTGAGATCCAG
TTCGATGTAACCCACTCGTGCACCCAACTGATCTTCAGCATCTTTTACTTTCACCAGCGTTTCTGGGTGA
GCAAAAACAGGAAGGCAAAATGCCGCAAAAAAGGGAATAAGGGCGACACGGAAATGTTGAATACTCATAC
TCTTCCTTTTTCAATATTATTGAAGCATTTATCAGGGTTATTGTCTCATGAGCGGATACATATTTGAATG
TATTTAGAAAAATAAACAAATAGGGGTTCCGCGCACATTTCCCCGAAAAGTGCCACCTGACGTCTAAGAA
ACCATTATTATCATGACATTAACCTATAAAAATAGGCGTATCACGAGGCCCTTTCGTCTCGCGCGTTTCG
GTGATGACGGTGAAAACCTCTGACACATGCAGCTCCCGGAGACGGTCACAGCTTGTCTGTAAGCGGATGC
CGGGAGCAGACAAGCCCGTCAGGGCGCGTCAGCGGGTGTTGGCGGGTGTCGGGGCTGGCTTAACTATGCG
GCATCAGAGCAGATTGTACTGAGAGTGCACCATATGCGGTGTGAAATACCGCACAGATGCGTAAGGAGAA
AATACCGCATCAGGCGCCATTCGCCATTCAGGCTGCGCAACTGTTGGGAAGGGCGATCGGTGCGGGCCTC
TTCGCTATTACGCCAGCTGGCGAAAGGGGGATGTGCTGCAAGGCGATTAAGTTGGGTAACGCCAGGG
