>Addgene plasmid #69253 | pSR28 | addgene partial sequence | sequence record 125140 | M13-F20 5'-TGTAAAACGACGGCCAGT-3'
AGCTCACCTAGGTATCTAGAGATGTGAAGTTTCAATTCAGTAAGTACAACTTTAAAATTGGGCTGCAAGA
TTTCTTCTTAAATTTTCAACAGTTTCAAAACACTGAAATCATGCTGAACTATGGTTAGAGACTCGACAAC
TTTCCTAAATTTTGGAGCAGTTTCAATGGTTTTCGAATGTATACTACATTTGTACCATTTTATGTGTTAG
TGTAGGTTGCTTTGCTTCTACCTTCACTCTCAAATTCTTTTTTCCGCGGTAATTTTTCAACTATCGAAAC
AAAGAAGAAGTCATGAATAACTGTCCGCATAGAGTTCTCACCCGTCCCCTTTCTTTTCACCGAGCAGTCA
CGAGAGAAAGAAGAAGAAGCGGACCGCTGCAGAGATTCTTCGTAGCGGAGCCCCGCCCATCCTCTGTTAC
GCATATGTTTGGATCTCATTTCTTCCACTCATTAACGTTCCAGGTATGTTTTTTTTGTTGATTTTTTAAT
GTGTTACTTTTCATATGTTTATTACTTGAACTGACCGATTTCAAATATGATTTTCACAGTTAATTAATTA
AAATGGATTACAAGGATCACGATGGAGACTACAAGGACCACGATGGAATGTCCCGTCGTCGTAAGGCCAA
CCCAACCAAGCTCTCCGAGAACGCCAAGAAGCTCGCCAAGGAGGTCGAGAACGGA
