>Addgene plasmid #69253 | pSR28 | addgene partial sequence | sequence record 125141 | M13-Rev 5'-CAGGAAACAGCTATGACC-3'
ACAAATATTTGAGCGCTCGCATTTTTCTCAACCTTTCGGGTTTAAAGCACTTCAAAATGGAATTGAAGAG
AGATTGTGAAAGTACATCAGACAGAATCACATTTTGATAGCATTCACTTCACTCAGATGCAAACTTTTCA
GTGACTATAAAAAGTCATAAAATAATAACATTAAAAAAGCAAATAAATTAGCGAGAGAATTTTTTGACAA
AAAGAAAGAAGAGTGATAGAGAAGAAGGGAATGCTTGAAAGGATTTTGCATTTATCGCGGCCGCTTAGTC
TCCGTCCTCAAGGAGACGGACCATAGCTCCGGTCTCGGAGTCGAGGTTACGGATGTAGTTCATAACGATG
TTGACGTTGGTCCATCCTCCGGCTTGCATGATCTCTGGGATGGAGACTCCGGCACGGGCCATGTCACGGG
CGGCTCCGACACGGGCGGAGTGTCCGGACCAGGCGAGGTAACGTTGTCCGGAGTCGTCCTTGGCTCCGTA
GATGAGACGGTGGGTGGCCTCGAAGATTCCCTCAAGGGCACGGGTGGAGAGTTGGGAGGTGGCG
